>Addgene plasmid #215212 | shRNA_NUDC_1 | addgene full sequence | sequence record 432639 | Addgene NGS Result
CAATACGCAAACCGCCTCTCCCCGCGCGTTGGCCGATTCATTAATGCAGCTGGCACGACAGGTTTCCCGA
CTGGAAAGCGGGCAGTGAGCGCAACGCAATTAATGTGAGTTAGCTCACTCATTAGGCACCCCAGGCTTTA
CACTTTATGCTTCCGGCTCGTATGTTGTGTGGAATTGTGAGCGGATAACAATTTCACACAGGAAACAGCT
ATGACCATGATTACGCCAAGCGCGCAATTAACCCTCACTAAAGGGAACAAAAGCTGGAGCTGCAAGCTTA
ATGTAGTCTTATGCAATACTCTTGTAGTCTTGCAACATGGTAACGATGAGTTAGCAACATGCCTTACAAG
GAGAGAAAAAGCACCGTGCATGCCGATTGGTGGAAGTAAGGTGGTACGATCGTGCCTTATTAGGAAGGCA
ACAGACGGGTCTGACATGGATTGGACGAACCACTGAATTGCCGCATTGCAGAGATATTGTATTTAAGTGC
CTAGCTCGATACATAAACGGGTCTCTCTGGTTAGACCAGATCTGAGCCTGGGAGCTCTCTGGCTAACTAG
GGAACCCACTGCTTAAGCCTCAATAAAGCTTGCCTTGAGTGCTTCAAGTAGTGTGTGCCCGTCTGTTGTG
TGACTCTGGTAACTAGAGATCCCTCAGACCCTTTTAGTCAGTGTGGAAAATCTCTAGCAGTGGCGCCCGA
ACAGGGACTTGAAAGCGAAAGGGAAACCAGAGGAGCTCTCTCGACGCAGGACTCGGCTTGCTGAAGCGCG
CACGGCAAGAGGCGAGGGGCGGCGACTGGTGAGTACGCCAAAAATTTTGACTAGCGGAGGCTAGAAGGAG
AGAGATGGGTGCGAGAGCGTCAGTATTAAGCGGGGGAGAATTAGATCGCGATGGGAAAAAATTCGGTTAA
GGCCAGGGGGAAAGAAAAAATATAAATTAAAACATATAGTATGGGCAAGCAGGGAGCTAGAACGATTCGC
AGTTAATCCTGGCCTGTTAGAAACATCAGAAGGCTGTAGACAAATACTGGGACAGCTACAACCATCCCTT
CAGACAGGATCAGAAGAACTTAGATCATTATATAATACAGTAGCAACCCTCTATTGTGTGCATCAAAGGA
TAGAGATAAAAGACACCAAGGAAGCTTTAGACAAGATAGAGGAAGAGCAAAACAAAAGTAAGACCACCGC
ACAGCAAGCGGCCGCTGATCTTCAGACCTGGAGGAGGAGATATGAGGGACAATTGGAGAAGTGAATTATA
TAAATATAAAGTAGTAAAAATTGAACCATTAGGAGTAGCACCCACCAAGGCAAAGAGAAGAGTGGTGCAG
AGAGAAAAAAGAGCAGTGGGAATAGGAGCTTTGTTCCTTGGGTTCTTGGGAGCAGCAGGAAGCACTATGG
GCGCAGCGTCAATGACGCTGACGGTACAGGCCAGACAATTATTGTCTGGTATAGTGCAGCAGCAGAACAA
TTTGCTGAGGGCTATTGAGGCGCAACAGCATCTGTTGCAACTCACAGTCTGGGGCATCAAGCAGCTCCAG
GCAAGAATCCTGGCTGTGGAAAGATACCTAAAGGATCAACAGCTCCTGGGGATTTGGGGTTGCTCTGGAA
AACTCATTTGCACCACTGCTGTGCCTTGGAATGCTAGTTGGAGTAATAAATCTCTGGAACAGATTTGGAA
TCACACGACCTGGATGGAGTGGGACAGAGAAATTAACAATTACACAAGCTTAATACACTCCTTAATTGAA
GAATCGCAAAACCAGCAAGAAAAGAATGAACAAGAATTATTGGAATTAGATAAATGGGCAAGTTTGTGGA
ATTGGTTTAACATAACAAATTGGCTGTGGTATATAAAATTATTCATAATGATAGTAGGAGGCTTGGTAGG
TTTAAGAATAGTTTTTGCTGTACTTTCTATAGTGAATAGAGTTAGGCAGGGATATTCACCATTATCGTTT
CAGACCCACCTCCCAACCCCGAGGGGACCCGACAGGCCCGAAGGAATAGAAGAAGAAGGTGGAGAGAGAG
ACAGAGACAGATCCATTCGATTAGTGAACGGATCTCGACGGTATCGATCACGAGACTAGCCTCGAGCGGC
CGCCCCCTTCACCGAGGGCCTATTTCCCATGATTCCTTCATATTTGCATATACGATACAAGGCTGTTAGA
GAGATAATTGGAATTAATTTGACTGTAAACACAAAGATATTAGTACAAAATACGTGACGTAGAAAGTAAT
AATTTCTTGGGTAGTTTGCAGTTTTAAAATTATGTTTTAAAATGGACTATCATATGCTTACCGTAACTTG
AAAGTATTTCGATTTCTTGGCTTTATATATCTTGTGGAAAGGACGAAACACCGGCGTGCAGGAGCTTGTG
AACACCTCGAGGTGTTCACAAGCTCCTGCACGTTTTTGAATTCTCGACCTCGAGACAAATGGCAGTATTC
ATCCACAATTTTAAAAGAAAAGGGGGGATTGGGGGGTACAGTGCAGGGGAAAGAATAGTAGACATAATAG
CAACAGACATACAAACTAAAGAATTACAAAAACAAATTACAAAAATTCAAAATTTTCGGGTTTATTACAG
GGACAGCAGAGATCCACTTTGGCCGCGGCTCGAGGGGGTTGGGGTTGCGCCTTTTCCAAGGCAGCCCTGG
GTTTGCGCAGGGACGCGGCTGCTCTGGGCGTGGTTCCGGGAAACGCAGCGGCGCCGACCCTGGGTCTCGC
ACATTCTTCACGTCCGTTCGCAGCGTCACCCGGATCTTCGCCGCTACCCTTGTGGGCCCCCCGGCGACGC
TTCCTGCTCCGCCCCTAAGTCGGGAAGGTTCCTTGCGGTTCGCGGCGTGCCGGACGTGACAAACGGAAGC
CGCACGTCTCACTAGTACCCTCGCAGACGGACAGCGCCAGGGAGCAATGGCAGCGCGCCGACCGCGATGG
GCTGTGGCCAATAGCGGCTGCTCAGCAGGGCGCGCCGAGAGCAGCGGCCGGGAAGGGGCGGTGCGGGAGG
CGGGGTGTGGGGCGGTAGTGTGGGCCCTGTTCCTGCCCGCGCGGTGTTCCGCATTCTGCAAGCCTCCGGA
GCGCACGTCGGCAGTCGGCTCCCTCGTTGACCGAATCACCGACCTCTCTCCCCAGGGGGATCCACCGGAG
CTTACCATGACCGAGTACAAGCCCACGGTGCGCCTCGCCACCCGCGACGACGTCCCCAGGGCCGTACGCA
CCCTCGCCGCCGCGTTCGCCGACTACCCCGCCACGCGCCACACCGTCGATCCGGACCGCCACATCGAGCG
GGTCACCGAGCTGCAAGAACTCTTCCTCACGCGCGTCGGGCTCGACATCGGCAAGGTGTGGGTCGCGGAC
GACGGCGCCGCGGTGGCGGTCTGGACCACGCCGGAGAGCGTCGAAGCGGGGGCGGTGTTCGCCGAGATCG
GCCCGCGCATGGCCGAGTTGAGCGGTTCCCGGCTGGCCGCGCAGCAACAGATGGAAGGCCTCCTGGCGCC
GCACCGGCCCAAGGAGCCCGCGTGGTTCCTGGCCACCGTCGGCGTCTCGCCCGACCACCAGGGCAAGGGT
CTGGGCAGCGCCGTCGTGCTCCCCGGAGTGGAGGCGGCCGAGCGCGCCGGGGTGCCCGCCTTCCTGGAGA
CCTCCGCGCCCCGCAACCTCCCCTTCTACGAGCGGCTCGGCTTCACCGTCACCGCCGACGTCGAGGTGCC
CGAAGGACCGCGCACCTGGTGCATGACCCGCAAGCCCGGTGCCTGACGCCCGCCCCACGACCCGCAGCGC
CCGACCGAAAGGAGCGCACGACCCCATGCATCGGTACCTTTAAGACCAATGACTTACAAGGCAGCTGTAG
ATCTTAGCCACTTTTTAAAAGAAAAGGGGGGACTGGAAGGGCTAATTCACTCCCAACGAAGACAAGATCT
GCTTTTTGCTTGTACTGGGTCTCTCTGGTTAGACCAGATCTGAGCCTGGGAGCTCTCTGGCTAACTAGGG
AACCCACTGCTTAAGCCTCAATAAAGCTTGCCTTGAGTGCTTCAAGTAGTGTGTGCCCGTCTGTTGTGTG
ACTCTGGTAACTAGAGATCCCTCAGACCCTTTTAGTCAGTGTGGAAAATCTCTAGCAGTAGTAGTTCATG
TCATCTTATTATTCAGTATTTATAACTTGCAAAGAAATGAATATCAGAGAGTGAGAGGAACTTGTTTATT
GCAGCTTATAATGGTTACAAATAAAGCAATAGCATCACAAATTTCACAAATAAAGCATTTTTTTCACTGC
ATTCTAGTTGTGGTTTGTCCAAACTCATCAATGTATCTTATCATGTCTGGCTCTAGCTATCCCGCCCCTA
ACTCCGCCCATCCCGCCCCTAACTCCGCCCAGTTCCGCCCATTCTCCGCCCCATGGCTGACTAATTTTTT
TTATTTATGCAGAGGCCGAGGCCGCCTCGGCCTCTGAGCTATTCCAGAAGTAGTGAGGAGGCTTTTTTGG
AGGCCTAGGGACGTACCCAATTCGCCCTATAGTGAGTCGTATTACGCGCGCTCACTGGCCGTCGTTTTAC
AACGTCGTGACTGGGAAAACCCTGGCGTTACCCAACTTAATCGCCTTGCAGCACATCCCCCTTTCGCCAG
CTGGCGTAATAGCGAAGAGGCCCGCACCGATCGCCCTTCCCAACAGTTGCGCAGCCTGAATGGCGAATGG
G
[124 nt withheld, positions 4692-4815]
C
[91 nt withheld, positions 4817-4907]
A
[49 nt withheld, positions 4909-4957]
CCTTTGACGTTGGAGTCCACGTTCTTT
[37 nt withheld, positions 4985-5021]
ACCCTATCTCGGTCTATTCTTTTGATTTATAAGGGATTTTGCCGATTTCGGCCTATTGGTTAAAAAATGA
GCTGATTTAACAAAAATTTAACGCGAATTTTAACAAAATATTAACGCTTACAATTTAGGTGGCACTTTTC
GGGGAAATGTGCGCGGAACCCCTATTTGTTTATTTTTCTAAATACATTCAAATATGTATCCGCTCATGAG
ACAATAACCCTGATAAATGCTTCAATAATATTGAAAAAGGAAGAGTATGAGTATTCAACATTTCCGTGTC
GCCCTTATTCCCTTTTTTGCGGCATTTTGCCTTCCTGTTTTTGCTCACCCAGAAACGCTGGTGAAAGTAA
AAGATGCTGAAGATCAGTTGGGTGCACGAGTGGGTTACATCGAACTGGATCTCAACAGCGGTAAGATCCT
TGAGAGTTTTCGCCCCGAAGAACGTTTTCCAATGATGAGCACTTTTAAAGTTCTGCTATGTGGCGCGGTA
TTATCCCGTATTGACGCCGGGCAAGAGCAACTCGGTCGCCGCATACACTATTCTCAGAATGACTTGGTTG
AGTACTCACCAGTCACAGAAAAGCATCTTACGGATGGCATGACAGTAAGAGAATTATGCAGTGCTGCCAT
AACCATGAGTGATAACACTGCGGCCAACTTACTTCTGACAACGATCGGAGGACCGAAGGAGCTAACCGCT
TTTTTGCACAACATGGGGGATCATGTAACTCGCCTTGATCGTTGGGAACCGGAGCTGAATGAAGCCATAC
CAAACGACGAGCGTGACACCACGATGCCTGTAGCAATGGCAACAACGTTGCGCAAACTATTAACTGGCGA
ACTACTTACTCTAGCTTCCCGGCAACAATTAATAGACTGGATGGAGGCGGATAAAGTTGCAGGACCACTT
CTGCGCTCGGCCCTTCCGGCTGGCTGGTTTATTGCTGATAAATCTGGAGCCGGTGAGCGTGGGTCTCGCG
GTATCATTGCAGCACTGGGGCCAGATGGTAAGCCCTCCCGTATCGTAGTTATCTACACGACGGGGAGTCA
GGCAACTATGGATGAACGAAATAGACAGATCGCTGAGATAGGTGCCTCACTGATTAAGCATTGGTAACTG
TCAGACCAAGTTTACTCATATATACTTTAGATTGATTTAAAACTTCATTTTTAATTTAAAAGGATCTAGG
TGAAGATCCTTTTTGATAATCTCATGACCAAAATCCCTTAACGTGAGTTTTCGTTCCACTGAGCGTCAGA
CCCCGTAGAAAAGATCAAAGGATCTTCTTGAGATCCTTTTTTTCTGCGCGTAATCTGCTGCTTGCAAACA
AAAAAACCACCGCTACCAGCGGTGGTTTGTTTGCCGGATCAAGAGCTACCAACTCTTTTTCCGAAGGTAA
CTGGCTTCAGCAGAGCGCAGATACCAAATACTGTTCTTCTAGTGTAGCCGTAGTTAGGCCACCACTTCAA
GAACTCTGTAGCACCGCCTACATACCTCGCTCTGCTAATCCTGTTACCAGTGGCTGCTGCCAGTGGCGAT
AAGTCGTGTCTTACCGGGTTGGACTCAAGACGATAGTTACCGGATAAGGCGCAGCGGTCGGGCTGAACGG
GGGGTTCGTGCACACAGCCCAGCTTGGAGCGAACGACCTACACCGAACTGAGATACCTACAGCGTGAGCT
ATGAGAAAGCGCCACGCTTCCCGAAGGGAGAAAGGCGGACAGGTATCCGGTAAGCGGCAGGGTCGGAACA
GGAGAGCGCACGAGGGAGCTTCCAGGGGGAAACGCCTGGTATCTTTATAGTCCTGTCGGGTTTCGCCACC
TCTGACTTGAGCGTCGATTTTTGTGATGCTCGTCAGGGGGGCGGAGCCTATGGAAAAACGCCAGCAACGC
GGCCTTTTTACGGTTCCTGGCCTTTTGCTGGCCTTTTGCTCACATGTTCTTTCCTGCGTTATCCCCTGAT
TCTGTGGATAACCGTATTACCGCCTTTGAGTGAGCTGATACCGCTCGCCGCAGCCGAACGACCGAGCGCA
GCGAGTCAGTGAGCGAGGAAGCGGAAGAGCGCC
Features (pLannotate 1.2.2; 25 found; start..end, strand, type, name):
    101..122     +  protein_bind   CAP binding site: CAP binding activates transcription in the presence of cAMP. E. coli catabolite activator protein
    137..167     +  promoter       lac promoter: promoter for the E. coli lac operon
    175..191     +  protein_bind   lac operator: The lac repressor binds to the lac operator to inhibit transcription in E. coli. This inhibition can be relieved by adding lactose or isopropyl-β-D-thiogalactopyranoside (IPTG). lac repressor encoded by lacI
    236..254     +  promoter       T3 promoter: promoter for bacteriophage T3 RNA polymerase
    282..508     +  promoter       RSV promoter: Rous sarcoma virus enhancer/promoter
    509..689     +  LTR            5' LTR (truncated): truncated 5' long terminal repeat (LTR) from HIV-1
    736..861     +  misc_feature   HIV-1 Ψ: packaging signal of human immunodeficiency virus type 1
    845..1208    +  CDS            HIV-1 gag (fragment): gag protein from human immunodeficiency virus 1; gag
   1354..1587    +  misc_feature   RRE: The Rev response element (RRE) of HIV-1 allows for Rev-dependent mRNA export from the nucleus to the cytoplasm.
   1964..2064    +  CDS            Rev (fragment): human immunodeficiency virus 1 (HIV-1) Rev protein; rev; enhances nuclear export of unspliced and incompletely spliced viral mRNAs
   2114..2354    +  promoter       U6 promoter: RNA polymerase III promoter for human U6 snRNA
   2459..2576    +  misc_feature   cPPT/CTS: central polypurine tract and central termination sequence of HIV-1
   2625..3135    +  promoter       hPGK promoter: human phosphoglycerate kinase 1 promoter
   3157..3756    +  CDS            PuroR: puromycin N-acetyltransferase; pac from Streptomyces alboniger; confers resistance to puromycin
   3799..3882    +  CDS            nef (fragment): NEF_HV1Z2 - Experimental evidence at protein level: Swiss-Prot protein existence level 1. Extracellular Nef protein targets CD4(+) T-lymphocytes for apoptosis by interacting with CXCR4 surface receptors. From Human immunodeficiency virus type 1 group M subtype D (isolate Z2/CDC-Z34) (HIV-1).
   3884..4117    +  LTR            3' LTR (ΔU3): self-inactivating 3' long terminal repeat (LTR) from HIV-1
   4189..4310    +  polyA_signal   SV40 poly(A) signal: SV40 polyadenylation signal
   4350..4485    +  rep_origin     SV40 ori: SV40 origin of replication
   4506..4524    -  promoter       T7 promoter: promoter for bacteriophage T7 RNA polymerase
   4532..4687    +  CDS            lacZα (fragment): LacZα fragment of β-galactosidase; lacZ fragment
   4692..5120    +  rep_origin     f1 ori (sequence partly withheld): f1 bacteriophage origin of replication; arrow indicates direction of (+) strand synthesis
   5173..5277    +  promoter       AmpR promoter: bla
   5278..6138    +  CDS            AmpR: β-lactamase; bla; confers resistance to ampicillin, carbenicillin, and related antibiotics
   6309..6897    +  rep_origin     ori: high-copy-number ColE1/pMB1/pBR322/pUC origin of replication
   7080..88      +  CDS            lacI (fragment) (across the origin): lac repressor; lacI; The lac repressor binds to the lac operator to inhibit transcription in E. coli. This inhibition can be relieved by adding lactose or isopropyl-β-D-thiogalactopyranoside (IPTG).
