[The description below was written by a language model from this plasmid's Addgene catalogue record and pLannotate feature annotations shown in this document.]
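Description:
shRNA_NUDC_1 is a lentiviral shRNA expression plasmid built on the pLKO.1 backbone and designed to knock down human NUDC. It is maintained in E. coli as a high-copy plasmid through a ColE1/pUC-type origin and selected with ampicillin via the β-lactamase gene. The backbone also carries an f1 origin, an SV40 origin and remnants of lac and phage-promoter cloning elements that play no role in the knockdown function. The full sequence record is about 7.1 kb.

The viral portion follows a self-inactivating HIV-1 design. An RSV enhancer/promoter fused to a truncated 5' LTR drives production of the genomic RNA in packaging cells, so that transcription does not depend on Tat. This is followed by the Ψ packaging signal with a partial gag sequence, the Rev response element for Rev-dependent nuclear export, and a cPPT/CTS element, which generally improves transduction. The 3' LTR carries a U3 deletion, which inactivates the LTR promoter after integration, and an SV40 polyadenylation signal lies downstream.

Within this frame, the human U6 RNA polymerase III promoter sits upstream of the gap before the cPPT where the hairpin insert would lie, although the hairpin itself is not annotated in the feature table. A separate human PGK promoter drives puromycin N-acetyltransferase, allowing selection of transduced mammalian cells. Packaging requires helper functions supplied in trans.

The stated purpose is suppression of NUDC expression, and the "1" in the name suggests it is one of several hairpins against this gene. The plasmid is associated with a study of loss-of-function screens for functional circular RNAs, but the record does not specify which NUDC transcript the hairpin targets.
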