Addgene plasmid #215212: shRNA_NUDC_1
Purpose: Supression of shNUDC_1 expression
Depositing lab: Sefi Rosenbluh. Depositing organization: Monash University. Publication: Systematic loss-of-function screens identify pathway-specific functional circular RNAs. Liu L, Neve M, Perlaza-Jimenez L, Xi X, Purcell J, Hawdon A, Conn SJ, Zenker J, Tamayo P, Goodall GJ, Rosenbluh J. Nat Cell Biol. 2024 Aug;26(8):1359-1372. doi: 10.1038/s41556-024-01467-y. Epub 2024 Aug 2. PubMed 39095657.
Backbone
  Vector backbone: pLKO.1
  Vector type: Lentiviral
  Selectable markers: Puromycin
Growth in bacteria
  Bacterial resistance: Ampicillin, 100 μg/mL
  Growth temperature: 37°C
  Growth strain: NEB Stable
  Copy number: High Copy
Gene/Insert
  Gene/Insert name: NUDC shRNA 1
  gRNA/shRNA sequence: CGTGCAGGAGCTTGTGAACAC
  Species: H. sapiens (human)
  Entrez Gene: NUDC (a.k.a. HNUDC, MNUDC, NPD011)
  Cloning method: Restriction Enzyme; 5′ cloning site unknown (unknown if destroyed)
Terms and licenses: Academic/Nonprofit Terms; Industry Terms: Not Available to Industry
How to cite: shRNA_NUDC_1 was a gift from Sefi Rosenbluh (Addgene plasmid # 215212 ; http://n2t.net/addgene:215212 ; RRID:Addgene_215212)
